>Addgene plasmid #70987 | pFOSGE_COF3E07 | depositor partial sequence | sequence record 126929 | insert
ATGAGCGTGGAGGAGGAAGTGTTTCGAATCCAAAAGAAGATGAGCAAGATGGCCAGCGACGGCACAGGAC
AGGATCAGGCTCTGGACCTGCTGAAGGCCCTGCAAACGCTTAACATCAATCTCGACATTCTGACCAAAAC
GCGCATCGGCATGACCGTAAACGAGCTGCGCAAGAGTAGCAAGGACGACGAGGTGATCGCTCTGGCCAAG
ACGCTGATCAAGAACTGGAAACGATTCCTCGCCAGCCCGGCGCCAACCACACCGAACAACAGCTCCGCTA
AGGAGGGCTCCTCCAACAACAGCAGTGCCTCGAAGTCCACCAGTGCCGCCAAGTCGTCGTCGTCAATCTC
CGGCAAGGATAAGTCCAGTTCATCCAGCTCATCCAAGGATAAAGAGAAGAAAGGCTCGACATCCTCGTCA
CAGACCTCGTTTCCCTCCGGCGGCATGACAGATGCGGTCCGCATCAAATGCCGCGAAATGCTGGCCACCG
CACTGAAGATTGGCGAAGTGCCCGAGGGATGCGGTGAGCCGGAGGAAATGGCCGCCGAACTGGAAGATGC
CATTTACTCCGAGTTCAATAACACGGATATGAAGTACAAGAATCGCATTAGGTCACGCGTGGCCAATCTG
AAGGACCCCAAGAATCCTGGATTGCGCGGCAACTTTATGTGCGGCGCCGTCACTGCCAAGCAGCTGGCCA
AAATGACGCCGGAGGAGATGGCCAGCGATGAGATGAAGAAGCTGCGCGAGAAGTTCGTCAAGGAGGCCAT
CAACGATGCCCAGCTGGCCACCGTGCAGGGCACCAAGACCGATCTCCTCAAGTGCGCCAAGTGCAAGAAG
CGCAACTGCACCTACAACCAGCTGCAGACTCGTTCCGCCGATGAACCTATGACCACCTTCGTCATGTGCA
ACGAGTGCGGCAACCGATGGAAGTTCTGC
