>Addgene plasmid #70987 | pFOSGE_COF3E07 | addgene partial sequence | sequence record 131608 | M13-F20 5'-TGTAAAACGACGGCCAGT-3'
ATTTTGACTGATAGTGACCTGTTCGTTGCAACAAATTGATGAGCAATGCTTTTTTATAATGCCAACTTTG
TACAAAAAAGCAGGCTTCATGAGCGTGGAGGAGGAAGTGTTTCGAATCCAAAAGAAGATGAGCAAGATGG
CCAGCGACGGCACAGGACAGGATCAGGCTCTGGACCTGCTGAAGGCCCTGCAAACGCTTAACATCAATCT
CGACATTCTGACCAAAACGCGCATCGGCATGACCGTAAACGAGCTGCGCAAGAGTAGCAAGGACGACGAG
GTGATCGCTCTGGCCAAGACGCTGATCAAGAACTGGAAACGATTCCTCGCCAGCCCGGCGCCAACCACAC
CGAACAACAGCTCCGCTAAGGAGGGCTCCTCCAACAACAGCAGTGCCTCGAAGTCCACCAGTGCCGCCAA
GTCGTCGTCGTCAATCTCCGGCAAGGATAAGTCCAGTTCATCCAGCTCATCCAAGGATAAAGAGAAGAAA
GGCTCGACATCCTCGTCACAGACCTCGTTTCCCTCCGGCGGCATGACAGATGCGGTCCGCATCAAATGCC
GCGAAATGCTGGCCACCGCACTGAAGATTGGCGAAGTGCCCGAGGGATGCGGTGAGCCGGAGGAAATGGC
CGCCGAACTGGAAGATGCCATTTACTCCGAGTTCAATAACACGGATATGAAGTACAAGAATCGCATTAGG
TCACGCGTGGCCAATCTGAAGGACCCCAAGAATCCTGGATTGCGCGGCAACTTTATGTGCGGCGCCGTCA
CTGCCAAGCAGCTGGCCAAA
