>Addgene plasmid #70987 | pFOSGE_COF3E07 | addgene partial sequence | sequence record 131609 | M13-Rev 5'-CAGGAAACAGCTATGACC-3'
AATAATGATTTTATTTTGACTGATAGTGACCTGTTCGTTGCAACAAATTGATAAGCAATGCTTTCTTATA
ATGCCAACTTTGTACAAGAAAGCTGGGTCGCAGAACTTCCATCGGTTGCCGCACTCGTTGCACATGACGA
AGGTGGTCATAGGTTCATCGGCGGAACGAGTCTGCAGCTGGTTGTAGGTGCAGTTGCGCTTCTTGCACTT
GGCGCACTTGAGGAGATCGGTCTTGGTGCCCTGCACGGTGGCCAGCTGGGCATCGTTGATGGCCTCCTTG
ACGAACTTCTCGCGCAGCTTCTTCATCTCATCGCTGGCCATCTCCTCCGGCGTCATTTTGGCCAGCTGCT
TGGCAGTGACGGCGCCGCACATAAAGTTGCCGCGCAATCCAGGATTCTTGGGGTCCTTCAGATTGGCCAC
GCGTGACCTAATGCGATTCTTGTACTTCATATCCGTGTTATTGAACTCGGAGTAAATGGCATCTTCCAGT
TCGGCGGCCATTTCCTCCGGCTCACCGCATCCCTCGGGCACTTCGCCAATCTTCAGTGCGGTGGCCAGCA
TTTCGCGGCATTTGATGCGGACCGCATCTGTCATGCCGCCGGAGGGAAACGAGGTCTGTGACGAGGATGT
CGAGCCTTTCTTCTCTTTATCCTTGGATGAGCTGGATGAACTGGACTTATCCTTGCCGGAGATTGACGAC
