[The description below was written by a language model from this plasmid's Addgene catalogue record.]
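Description:
pFOSGE_COF3E07 is a Gateway entry clone built on the pDONR221 donor backbone and carrying the Drosophila melanogaster gene TfIIS (CG3710; transcript FBtr0080722) as a 939 bp insert. It is a purely bacterial, high-copy plasmid selected with kanamycin. The insert was introduced by Gateway cloning, which in a pDONR-type vector normally means a BP recombination that replaces the donor cassette with the sequence of interest and leaves it flanked by attL sites. No feature table accompanies the record, so the exact site configuration, the insert boundaries, and whether a stop codon is present are not stated. M13 forward and reverse priming sites on either side of the insert are listed for sequence verification.

As an entry clone, the plasmid has no promoter recorded for expressing the insert, and none would be expected. Its role is to act as a sequence-verified source from which the TfIIS sequence can be moved by LR recombination into any compatible destination vector, which then supplies the promoter, tags or fusion partners needed for a given experiment. TfIIS encodes the RNA polymerase II transcription elongation factor S-II. The associated publication concerns the context-dependent regulatory functions of transcriptional regulators, which suggests that this clone belongs to a larger collection of fly transcription factor and cofactor open reading frames assembled for systematic functional testing. The record itself gives the purpose only as "Gateway entry clone" and does not describe the downstream destination vectors or assays.
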