Addgene plasmid #70987: pFOSGE_COF3E07
Purpose: Gateway entry clone
Depositing lab: Alexander Stark. Depositing organization: Research Institute of Molecular Pathology (IMP). Publication: Transcriptional regulators form diverse groups with context-dependent regulatory functions. Stampfel G, Kazmar T, Frank O, Wienerroither S, Reiter F, Stark A. Nature. 2015 Nov 9. doi: 10.1038/nature15545. PubMed 26550828.
Backbone
  Vector backbone: pDONR221
  Backbone manufacturer: Invitrogen
  Backbone size w/o insert (bp): 4762
  Vector type: Gateway entry vector
Growth in bacteria
  Bacterial resistance: Kanamycin, 50 μg/mL
  Growth temperature: 37°C
  Growth strain: DH5alpha
  Copy number: High Copy
Gene/Insert
  Gene/Insert name: TfIIS (alt names: FBgn0010422; CG3710, FBtr0080722)
  Species: D. melanogaster (fly)
  Insert size (bp): 939
  Entrez Gene: TfIIS (a.k.a. Dmel_CG3710, BG:DS00929.12, CG3710, DmS-II, DmSII, Dmel\CG3710, RnpSII, TFIIS, TFIISA, TFS-II, br52, l(2)35Cf, l(2)35cF, l(2)br52, l35Cf)
  Cloning method: Gateway Cloning
  Sequencing primers: 5′ M13-F20; 3′ M13R
Terms and licenses: Academic/Nonprofit Terms; Industry Terms: Not Available to Industry
How to cite: pFOSGE_COF3E07 was a gift from Alexander Stark (Addgene plasmid # 70987 ; http://n2t.net/addgene:70987 ; RRID:Addgene_70987)
